>Addgene plasmid #82028 | pSB6 | addgene full sequence | sequence record 174383 | Addgene NGS Result
GAACAGAGCCGTGGCATCGATCAAGTCGCATTGGCGGTTTCGGAAATGGATCGCGTCACGCAACAGAACG
CATCGCTGGTGCAGGAATCAGCTGCCGCCGCCGCTGCGCTGGAAGAACAGGCGAGTCGTTTAACGCAAGC
AGTTTCCGCGTTCCGTCTGGCAGCCAGCCCACTCACCAATAAACCGCAAACACCATCCCGTCCTGCCAGT
GAGCAACCACCGGCTCAGCCACGACTGCGAATTGCTGAACAAGATCCAAACTGGGAAACATTTTGAGGAT
CCGCGGATAAATAAGTAACGATCCGGTCCAGTAATGACCTCAGAACTCCATCTGGATTTGTTCAGAACGC
TCGGTTGCCGCCGGGCGTTTTTTATTGGTGAGAATCGCAGCAACTTGTCGCGCCAATCGAGCCATGTCGT
CGTCAACGACCCCCCATTCAAGAACAGCAAGCAGCATTGAGAACTTTGGAATCCAGTCCCTCTTCCACCT
GCTGACCGGATCAGCAGTCCCCGGAACATCGTAGCTGACGCCTTCGCGTTGCTCAGTTGTCCAACCCCGG
AAACGGGAAAAAGCAAGTTTTCCCCGCTCCCGGCGTTTCAATAACTGAAAACCATACTATTTCACAGTTT
AAATCACATTAAACGACAGTAATCCCCGTTGATTTGTGCGCCAACACAGATCCGTCGACCGGGTCGAATT
TGCTTTCGAATTTCTGCCATTCATCCGCTTATTATCACTTATTCAGGCGTAGCAACCAGGCGTTTAAGGG
CACCAATAACTGCCTTAAAAAAATTACGCCCCGCCCTGCCACTCATCGCAGTACTGTTGTAATTCATTAA
GCATTCTGCCGACATGGAAGCCATCACAAACGGCATGATGAACCTGAATCGCCAGCGGCATCAGCACCTT
GTCGCCTTGCGTATAATATTTGCCCATGGTGAAAACGGGGGCGAAGAAGTTGTCCATATTGGCCACGTTT
AAATCAAAACTGGTGAAACTCACCCAGGGATTGGCTGAGACGAAAAACATATTCTCAATAAACCCTTTAG
GGAAATAGGCCAGGTTTTCACCGTAACACGCCACATCTTGCGAATATATGTGTAGAAACTGCCGGAAATC
GTCGTGGTATTCACTCCAGAGCGATGAAAACGTTTCAGTTTGCTCATGGAAAACGGTGTAACAAGGGTGA
ACACTATCCCATATCACCAGCTCACCGTCTTTCATTGCCATACGGAATTCCGGATGAGCATTCATCAGGC
GGGCAAGAATGTGAATAAAGGCCGGATAAAACTTGTGCTTATTTTTCTTTACGGTCTTTAAAAAGGCCGT
AATATCCAGCTGAACGGTCTGGTTATAGGTACATTGAGCAACTGACTGAAATGCCTCAAAATGTTCTTTA
CGATGCCATTGGGATATATCAACGGTGGTATATCCAGTGATTTTTTTCTCCATTTTAGCTTCCTTAGCTC
CTGAAAATCTCGATAACTCAAAAAATACGCCCGGTAGTGATCTTATTTCATTATGGTGAAAGTTGGAACC
TCTTACGTGCCGATCAACGTCTCATTTTCGCCAAAAGTTGGCCCAGGGCTTCCCGGTATCAACAGGGACA
CCAGGATTTATTTATTCTGCGAAGTGATCTTCCGTCACAGGTATTTATTCGGCGCAAAGTGCGTCGGGTG
ATGCTGCCAACTTACTGATTTAGTGTATGATGGTGTTTTTGAGGTGCTCCAGTGGCTTCTGTTTCTATCA
GCTGTCCCTCCTGTTCAGCTACTGACGGGGTGGTGCGTAACGGCAAAAGCACCGCCGGACATCAGCGCTA
GCGGAGTGTATACTGGCTTACTATGTTGGCACTGATGAGGGTGTCAGTGAAGTGCTTCATGTGGCAGGAG
AAAAAAGGCTGCACCGGTGCGTCAGCAGAATATGTGATACAGGATATATTCCGCTTCCTCGCTCACTGAC
TCGCTACGCTCGGTCGTTCGACTGCGGCGAGCGGAAATGGCTTACGAACGGGGCGGAGATTTCCTGGAAG
ATGCCAGGAAGATACTTAACAGGGAAGTGAGAGGGCCGCGGCAAAGCCGTTTTTCCATAGGCTCCGCCCC
CCTGACAAGCATCACGAAATCTGACGCTCAAATCAGTGGTGGCGAAACCCGACAGGACTATAAAGATACC
AGGCGTTTCCCCCTGGCGGCTCCCTCGTGCGCTCTCCTGTTCCTGCCTTTCGGTTTACCGGTGTCATTCC
GCTGTTATGGCCGCGTTTGTCTCATTCCACGCCTGACACTCAGTTCCGGGTAGGCAGTTCGCTCCAAGCT
GGACTGTATGCACGAACCCCCCGTTCAGTCCGACCGCTGCGCCTTATCCGGTAACTATCGTCTTGAGTCC
AACCCGGAAAGACATGCAAAAGCACCACTGGCAGCAGCCACTGGTAATTGATTTAGAGGAGTTAGTCTTG
AAGTCATGCGCCGGTTAAGGCTAAACTGAAAGGACAAGTTTTGGTGACTGCGCTCCTCCAAGCCAGTTAC
CTCGGTTCAAAGAGTTGGTAGCTCAGAGAACCTTCGAAAAACCGCCCTGCAAGGCGGTTTTTTCGTTTTC
AGAGCAAGAGATTACGCGCAGACCAAAACGATCTCAAGAAGATCATCTTATTAATCAGATAAAATATTTC
TAGATTTCAGTGCAATTTATCTCTTCAAATGTAGCACCTGAAGTCAGCCCCATACGATATAAGTTGTAAT
TCTCATGTTTGACAGCTTATCATCGATCCCGCAAGAGGCCCGGCAGTACCGGCATAACCAAGCCTATGCC
TACAGCATCCAGGGTGACGGTGCCGAGGATGACGATGAGCGCATTGTTAGATTTCATACACGGTGCCTGA
CTGCGTTAGCAATTTAACTGTGATAAACTACCGCATTAAAGCTTCTTGCGAAACAGCTCTCGACCAGGTT
TATACTGGTCGTGCAGATGAAAGCAGTTTTTGCCGAGGTCGATTCCGACCAGCGCCATATCGCTCATAGT
GATGGTCTCCGAATTATAAACACCCTGCGAAAGCGTAGCCTACGCAGGGTGTCGGGTGCTCATCCCATTA
CCCGTTTTCCCATCTCTTAACTTAAGGGGGGAACGGTGTCCTGTCTTTCATGGGGCTCGTTCACTGCTAA
CTTACCTGCTTCCCTGTCTGTCAATTCTCTCTATCCTGCGATCCCGCGAAGAACCAAAAAAGCTCGACAG
AGGGCGCGGTCATTTTAGGTCGGGCGGATCGGCGCCGCCGGCTCGGCTGGTGTGCCGCACAGCACCGCCT
ACGTGAGCTGCCAGTTGATGAACTTCCCCCGTTGCCAGCTAGGGCGCAAGCGGGCTGTATAAGATCACTG
CCCATCACATTGATCGGCTCGGATTTTTTCTCAATCCGTAAACAGGTCAAACATCAGTTGCCGCAACCAA
ATATTGGCTAGGTCCTTGTGGTACTTCGCATGCCAGAACATGTTGATGGCTATTTCAGGCAAGACGACTG
GGTGCGGCAAGGCGCTTAGGCCGAAGGGCTCCACACAGCAGTCGGCTAAACGTATCGGCACAGTGGCGAG
CAGATCGGTGCGCTGGAGGATGTGGCCAACGGCGGCGAAGTGCGGCACTTCCAGACGGATGTCGCGCCGG
ATGCCGACCCGTGTCATGTACGTGTCCACCTCGCCGTGGCCGGTGCCAGCGGCGATGACACGCACGTGGC
CGTAGGAACAGAAGCGCTCCAGAGTCAGGGGTTCGCGGGTGACTGGATGGTCCTTGCGACATAGGCACAC
GTAGTGATTCTGGAGCAGCCGGCGCTGAAAGAAGCCAGTTTGCAGATTGGGAAGCAGGCCCACGGCCAAG
TCCACGGTTCCGTTCTGCAAGGCCTGCATCAGGCTCATCGAACTGTCGCGCACCGTACTGATCACGCAAT
TGGGGGCCTGGTGAGCCAGCACATCCATCAGCCGCGGCATGAAGTAGATCTCGCCAATGTCGGTCATGGC
CAGGGTGAAGGTACGCTCGCTGGTCAGCGGATCGAAGCTTTCATGGTGCTGTAGGGCGTTGCGCAGTGCG
TGCATGGCCGAAGTGACGGGCTCGGCCAGATGCGCGGCATAGGGTGTGGGTTCCATTCCCTGATGTGTGC
GCACGAAGAGTGGGTCCTGTAGCGAGGTGCGCAGGCGTTTCAGCGCATTGCTCACGGCAGGCTGGGTCAG
GCCCAGGTTCTCCGCAGTGATAGAGACGCGTCTGTCGACCAGCAACTGGTTGAACACCACCAGCAGGTTT
AAATCCAGGTCACGCAGTTCCATGGGGCCTCGCTTGGGTTATTGCTGGTGCCCGGCCGGGCGCAATATTC
ATGTTGATGATTTATTATATATCGAGTGGTGTATTTATCAATATTGTTTGCTCCGTTATCGTTATTAACA
AGTCATCAATAATGCCATAAGGAGTACCATATGTTTAAAAAACTTCACATGAAGATTGCTGTTTTTGTTT
CGATTATGTTAATCATCACAGTTGTTCTCTTAATGCTGTCTTCTTATTTGACGCTAAAACCGATGATTAC
AGAGGATGGGAAAAATACAACTCAAAACGTGACGCAGTCACTTGAACAAAATATTGAATTGCAATTAAAG
AGTTATGCCATTTCGTTATCAAGATTGGCTAATGGGGAATTAACGCATACATTTGTAACGAAACCAAGTA
AAGAAGCTTCTCGGCTGTTTCACGATGACATTAAGCAAATCAAAGACAACGATGATTATGTTGCGATGGC
TTACATAGGCACCGCAAAAAAAGAAATGTTTACATATCCAAAAGCGGATTTCGCTGAGGATTACGATCCA
ACATCAAGACCATGGTATAAGCTTGCAGCTGAAACCCCGGATCAAGTTGTTTGGACGGAACCTTATAAAG
ATGTCGTGACAGGAGACATGATTGTTACTGCATCGAAAGCGATCTTAGACAGGCAAAAAGTGATAGGGGT
TGCCAGCTATGACTTGAAACTCTCTGCTATCCAGAGTATGGTCAATAAACAAAAGGTGCCTTACAAAGGA
TTTGCCTTTTTAGCTGATGCGAGCGGCAATCTTTTAGCCCATCCGTCAAATCAAGGAAAAAATATATCAA
AGGATCAAACACTGCAAACCATCGCATCCGAGAAAAAAGGGATACAAGATGTGAATGGGAAAATGGTTGT
GTACCAAACGATTGGCGAGACAGGCTGGAAGGTCGGAACGCAATTTGATACCGATCAATTAATGTGGATT
TCAGATAAAATGAATCGGGCCAATCTTTGGATATCATTGATTGCGCTTATCATAACAATTATTCTCAGCT
ACTTCCTGGCCAAAACGATAACCGGTCCGATACAGCAGCTGATCGTAAAAACGAAAGCTGTTTCCGCAGG
CGATTTAACAGTGCGCGCGGAATCAAAATCTAAGGATGAAGTCGGTATTTTAACAAGAGATTTCAATCTG
ATGGTTGAAAATATGAAGGAAATGGTTGAGTATTCCTACGAGCACTCAGATGCCATCTATGCCGGTACCC
GTGAAATTGCGGCGGGCAACACCGATCTTTCCTCCCGTACTGAACAGCAGGCATCCGCGCTGGAAGAAAC
TGCCGCCAGCATGGAGCAGCTCACCGCGACAGTGAAGCAAAACGCCGATAACGCCCGCCAGGCCTCGCAA
CTGGCGCAAAGTGCCTCCGACACCGCCCAGCACGGCGGCAAAGTGGTGGATGGCGTAGTGAAAACGATGC
ATGAGATCGCCGATAGTTCGAAGAAAATTGCCGACATTATCAGCGTTATCGACGGTATTGCCTTCCAGAC
TAATATCCTCGCGCTGAATGCCGCGGTTGAAGCCGCGCGTGCGGGTGAACAGGGCCGTGGTTTTGCCGTG
GTGGCGGGTGAAGTGCGTAATCTTGCCAGTCGCAGCGCCCAGGCGGCAAAAGAGATCAAAGCCCTCATTG
AAGACTCCGTCTCACGCGTTGATACCGGTTCGGTGCTGGTCGAAAGCGCCGGGGAAACAATGAACAATAT
CGTCAATGCTGTCACTCGCGTGACTGACATTATGGGCGAGATTGCATCGGCATCGGAT
Features (pLannotate 1.2.2; 11 found; start..end, strand, type, name):
    341..375     +  terminator     lambda t0 terminator: minimal transcription terminator from phage lambda (Scholtissek and Grosse, 1987)
    368..496     -  CDS            C1 (fragment): RPC1_BPP22 - Experimental evidence at protein level: Swiss-Prot protein existence level 1. Binds to two promoters, P(RE) and Pa23 and activate transcription from these promoters. From Salmonella phage P22 (Bacteriophage P22).
    794..1453    -  CDS            CmR: chloramphenicol acetyltransferase; cat; confers resistance to chloramphenicol
   1454..1556    -  promoter       cat promoter: promoter of the E. coli cat gene encoding chloramphenicol acetyltransferase
   1677..1820    +  mobile_element IS1 (fragment): prokaryotic transposable element IS1
   1939..1994    -  rep_origin     RSF ori (fragment): Plasmids containing the RSF 1030 origin of replication can be propagated in E. coli cells that contain additional plasmids with compatible origins.
   2082..2627    -  rep_origin     p15A ori: Plasmids containing the medium-copy-number p15A origin of replication can be propagated in E. coli cells that contain a second plasmid with the ColE1 origin.
   2739..2757    +  promoter       tet promoter (fragment): E. coli promoter for tetracycline efflux protein gene
   2756..2857    -  CDS            TcR (fragment): tetracycline efflux protein; tet; confers resistance to tetracycline
   3394..4293    -  CDS            nahR: NAHR_PSEPU - Protein inferred from homology: Swiss-Prot protein existence level 3. Regulates the expression of the naphthalene (nahA-F) and salicylate (nahG-M) metabolism genes. From Pseudomonas putida (Arthrobacter siderocapsulatus).
   4441..45      +  CDS            mcpC (fragment) (across the origin): MCPC_BACSU - Also known as prg71. Experimental evidence at protein level: Swiss-Prot protein existence level 1. Chemotactic-signal transducers respond to changes in the concentration of attractants and repellents in the environment, transduce a signal from the outside to the inside of the cell, and facilitate sensory adaptation through the variation of the level of methylation. All amino acids serve as attractants in B.subtilis, they appear to cause an increase in the turnover methyl groups, leading to methylation of an unidentified acceptor, while repellents have been shown to cause a decreas
