[The description below was written by a language model from this plasmid's Addgene catalogue record and pLannotate feature annotations shown in this document.]
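Description:
pSB6 is a bacterial expression plasmid built on the pKG116 backbone that encodes a hybrid chemotaxis receptor for use in E. coli. It is about 6.1 kb, replicates from a p15A origin (compatible with ColE1-type plasmids; the record lists it as low copy) and is selected with chloramphenicol through a cat gene driven by its own promoter. The annotation also picks up short remnants typical of pACYC-type backbones: fragments of a tetracycline resistance gene and its promoter, an IS1 fragment, a small RSF-ori-like match and a phage P22 C1 fragment. None of these appears to be a functional unit.

The 1.9 kb insert, cloned between retained NdeI and BamHI sites, fuses residues 1–350 of the Bacillus subtilis chemoreceptor McpC to residues 272–553 of the E. coli aspartate receptor Tar through a five-residue YSYEH junction. This should pair the sensory, N-terminal part of McpC with the cytoplasmic signalling and adaptation region of Tar, so that ligands recognised by the B. subtilis receptor can be coupled to the E. coli chemotaxis pathway. The feature table labels the whole open reading frame, which spans the sequence origin, as an mcpC fragment and does not annotate the Tar portion separately. A lambda t0 terminator lies downstream.

Upstream and divergently oriented is nahR from Pseudomonas putida, the regulator of the naphthalene and salicylate metabolism genes. This suggests salicylate-inducible expression of the receptor, although the promoter itself is not annotated and the record does not state the induction system. The plasmid comes from work on engineering hybrid chemoreceptors in bacteria.
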