Addgene plasmid #82028: pSB6
Purpose: Hybrid McpC[1-350]-YSYEH-Tar[272-553]
Depositing lab: Victor Sourjik. Depositing organization: Max Planck Institute for Terrestrial Microbiology. Publication: Engineering Hybrid Chemotaxis Receptors in Bacteria. Bi S, Pollard AM, Yang Y, Jin F, Sourjik V. ACS Synth Biol. 2016 Jun 10. 10.1021/acssynbio.6b00053 PubMed 27285081.
Backbone
  Vector backbone: pKG116
  Backbone size w/o insert (bp): 4211
  Total vector size (bp): 6078
Growth in bacteria
  Bacterial resistance: Chloramphenicol, 25 μg/mL
  Growth temperature: 37°C
  Growth strain: DH5alpha
  Copy number: Low Copy
Gene/Insert
  Gene/Insert name: Encodes the hybrid receptor of E. coli chemoreceptor Tar and B. subtilis chemoreceptor McpC: McpC[1-350]-YSYEH-Tar[272-553]
  Species: E. coli, B. subtilis
  Insert size (bp): 1914
  Cloning method: Restriction Enzyme; 5′ cloning site NdeI (not destroyed); 3′ cloning site BamHI (not destroyed)
  Sequencing primers: 5′ CGGGCGCAATATTCATGTTG
Terms and licenses: Academic/Nonprofit Terms; Industry Terms: Not Available to Industry
How to cite: pSB6 was a gift from Victor Sourjik (Addgene plasmid # 82028 ; http://n2t.net/addgene:82028 ; RRID:Addgene_82028)
